>Addgene plasmid #54582 | mTurquoise-N1 | depositor partial sequence | sequence record 84979 | insert sequence
CCACCCCCATTGACGTCAATGGGAGTTGTTTTGGCACCAAAATCAACGGGACTTTCCAAAATGTCGTAAC
AACTCCGCCCCATTGACGCAAATGGGCGGTAGGCGTGTACGGTGGGAGGTCTATATAAGCAGAGCTGGTT
TAGTGAACCGTCAGATCCGCTAGCGCTACCGGACTCAGATCTCGAGCTCAAGCTTCGAATTCTGCAGTCG
ACGGTACCGCGGGCCCGGGATCCACCGGTCGCCACCATGGTGAGCAAGGGCGAGGAGCTGTTCACCGGGG
TGGTGCCCATCCTGGTCGAGCTGGACGGCGACGTAAACGGCCACAAGTTCAGCGTGTCCGGCGAGGGCGA
GGGCGATGCCACCTACGGCAAGCTGACCCTGAAGTTCATCTGCACCACCGGCAAGCTGCCCGTGCCCTGG
CCCACCCTCGTGACCACCCTGTCCTGGGGCGTGCAGTGCTTCGCCCGCTACCCCGACCACATGAAGCAGC
ACGACTTCTTCAAGTCCGCCATGCCCGAAGGCTACGTCCAGGAGCGCACCATCTTCTTCAAGGACGACGG
CAACTACAAGACCCGCGCCGAGGTGAAGTTCGAGGGCGACACCCTGGTGAACCGCATCGAGCTGAAGGGC
ATCGACTTCAAGGAGGACGGCAACATCCTGGGGCACAAGCTGGAGTACAACTACATCAGCGACAACGTCT
ATATCACCGCCGACAAGCAGAAGAACGGCATCAAGGCCAACTTCAAGATCCGCCACAACATCGAGGACGG
CGGCGTGCAGCTCGCCGACCACTACCAGCAGAACACCCCCATCGGCGACGGCCCCGTGCTGCTGCCCGAC
AACCACTACCTGAGCACCCAGTCCAAGCTGAGCAAAGACCCCAACGAGAAGCGCGATCACATGGTCCTGC
TGGAGTTCGTGACCGCCGCCGGGATCACTCTCGGCATGGACGAGCTGTACAAGTAAAGCGGCCGCGACTC
TAGATCATAATCAGCCATACCACATTTGTAGAGGTTTTACTTGCTTTAAAAAACCTCCCACACCTCCCCC
TGAACCTGAAACATAAAATGAATGCAATTGTTGTTGTTAACTTGTTTATTGCAGCTTATAATGGTTACAA
TAAAGCAATAGCATCA
