>Addgene plasmid #54582 | mTurquoise-N1 | addgene partial sequence | sequence record 90450 | CMV-F 5'-CGCAAATGGGCGGTAGGCGTG-3'
TGAACCGTCAGATCCGCTAGCGCTACCGGACTCAGATCTCGAGCTCAAGCTTCGAATTCTGCAGTCGACG
GTACCGCGGGCCCGGGATCCACCGGTCGCCACCATGGTGAGCAAGGGCGAGGAGCTGTTCACCGGGGTGG
TGCCCATCCTGGTCGAGCTGGACGGCGACGTAAACGGCCACAAGTTCAGCGTGTCCGGCGAGGGCGAGGG
CGATGCCACCTACGGCAAGCTGACCCTGAAGTTCATCTGCACCACCGGCAAGCTGCCCGTGCCCTGGCCC
ACCCTCGTGACCACCCTGTCCTGGGGCGTGCAGTGCTTCGCCCGCTACCCCGACCACATGAAGCAGCACG
ACTTCTTCAAGTCCGCCATGCCCGAAGGCTACGTCCAGGAGCGCACCATCTTCTTCAAGGACGACGGCAA
CTACAAGACCCGCGCCGAGGTGAAGTTCGAGGGCGACACCCTGGTGAACCGCATCGAGCTGAAGGGCATC
GACTTCAAGGAGGACGGCAACATCCTGGGGCACAAGCTGGAGTACAACTACATCAGCGACAACGTCTATA
TCACCGCCGACAAGCAGAAGAACGGCATCAAGGCCAACTTCAAGATCCGCCACAACATCGAGGACGGCGG
CGTGCAGCTCGCCGACCACTACCAGCAGAACACCCCCATCGGCGACGGCCCCGTGCTGCTGCCCGACAAC
CACTACCTGAGCACCCAGTCCAAGCTGAGCAAAGACCCCAACGAGAAGCGCGATCACATGGTCCTGCTGG
AGTTCGTGACCGCCGCCGGGATCACTCTCGGCATGGACGAGCTGTACAAGTAAAGCGGCCGCGACTCTAG
ATCATAATCAGCCATACCACATTTGTA
