[The description below was written by a language model from this plasmid's Addgene catalogue record.]
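Description:
mTurquoise-N1 is an empty mammalian expression backbone of about 4.75 kb, designed for building fusions to the cyan fluorescent protein mTurquoise. It carries no insert. The "N1" designation and the tag annotation indicate that the fluorescent protein sits on the backbone downstream of the cloning site, so a gene of interest cloned in frame and without its stop codon is expressed with mTurquoise attached to its C terminus. The recorded spectral properties are an excitation maximum of 434 nm and an emission maximum of 474 nm, which places the reporter in the cyan channel.

In bacteria the plasmid is maintained at high copy number under kanamycin selection. In mammalian cells a neomycin resistance marker allows G418 selection of stably transfected cells. The record includes no feature table. It therefore does not state the promoter driving the fusion cassette, the polyadenylation signal, the origin of replication, or the composition of the multiple cloning site, and these should be confirmed from the full sequence rather than assumed from the naming convention.

Vectors of this kind are typically used for live-cell or fixed-cell fluorescence imaging of protein localization and dynamics. Transfected without an insert, the plasmid can also provide unfused mTurquoise as a control or cell marker. As a cyan fluorescent protein, mTurquoise is commonly combined with yellow or red fluorescent proteins in multicolour imaging and serves as a donor in FRET pairs, although the record itself specifies only the vector's role as an N1 cloning backbone.
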