Addgene plasmid #54582: mTurquoise-N1
Purpose: (Empty Backbone) Localization: N1 Cloning Vector, Excitation: 434, Emission: 474
Depositing lab: Michael Davidson.
Backbone
  Vector backbone: mTurquoise-N1
  Backbone size (bp): 4750
  Vector type: Mammalian Expression
  Selectable markers: Neomycin (select with G418)
  Tag / fusion protein: mTurquoise (C terminal on backbone)
Growth in bacteria
  Bacterial resistance: Kanamycin, 50 μg/mL
  Growth temperature: 37°C
  Growth strain: DH5alpha
  Copy number: High Copy
Gene/Insert
  Gene/Insert name: None
  Tag / fusion protein: mTurquoise (C terminal on backbone)
Terms and licenses: Academic/Nonprofit Terms; Industry Terms
Depositor comments: . Excitation = 434; Emission = 474
How to cite: mTurquoise-N1 was a gift from Michael Davidson (Addgene plasmid # 54582)
